Addgene plasmid #165158: pLPC-mCh-ACTB-P2A-EGFP
Purpose: Expresses an ACTB gene fragment with P2A, flanked by mCherry and EGFP, in Mammalian cells
Depositing lab: Taekjip Ha. Depositing organization: Johns Hopkins University and School of Medicine. Publication: Cas9 deactivation with photocleavable guide RNAs. Zou RS, Liu Y, Wu B, Ha T. Mol Cell. 2021 Apr 1;81(7):1553-1565.e8. doi: 10.1016/j.molcel.2021.02.007. Epub 2021 Mar 3. PubMed 33662274.
Backbone
  Vector backbone: pLPC
  Backbone manufacturer: Scott Lowe
  Backbone size w/o insert (bp): 5795
  Total vector size (bp): 7439
  Vector type: Mammalian Expression, Retroviral
Growth in bacteria
  Bacterial resistance: Ampicillin, 100 μg/mL
  Growth temperature: 37°C
  Growth strain: DH5alpha
  Copy number: High Copy
Gene/Insert
  Gene/Insert name: mCherry-ACTB-P2A-EGFP
  Species: H. sapiens (human)
  Insert size (bp): 732
  Entrez Gene: ACTB (a.k.a. BKRNS, BNS, BRWS1, CSMH, DDS1, PS1TP5BP1, THC8)
  Promoter: CMV
  Tag / fusion protein: mCherry (N terminal on insert); EGFP (C terminal on insert)
  Cloning method: Gibson Cloning
  Sequencing primers: 5′ TAGGCGTGTACGGTGGGA; 3′ CTTGCCAAACCTACAGGT
Terms and licenses: Academic/Nonprofit Terms; Industry Terms: Not Available to Industry
How to cite: pLPC-mCh-ACTB-P2A-EGFP was a gift from Taekjip Ha (Addgene plasmid # 165158 ; http://n2t.net/addgene:165158 ; RRID:Addgene_165158)
