[The description below was written by a language model from this plasmid's Addgene catalogue record and pLannotate feature annotations shown in this document.]
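Description:
pLPC-mCh-ACTB-P2A-EGFP is a Moloney murine leukemia virus-based retroviral vector for mammalian expression, built on the pLPC backbone. It is maintained in E. coli through a high-copy ColE1/pUC-type origin and an ampicillin resistance gene (β-lactamase with its own promoter). The proviral region is bounded by MMLV long terminal repeats and carries a packaging signal (annotated as an MESV Ψ fragment) followed by a truncated gag segment lacking its start codon. Together these allow the transcript to be encapsidated when the plasmid is introduced into a retroviral packaging line. A puromycin N-acetyltransferase gene sits just downstream of gag, presumably expressed from the LTR-driven transcript, and provides selection of transduced or transfected mammalian cells.

The payload lies downstream of an internal human CMV immediate-early enhancer/promoter. It is a single reading frame in which mCherry is followed by a short fragment of human ACTB, a P2A self-cleaving peptide and then EGFP, with the whole cassette flanked by Gateway attB1 and attB2 sites and preceded by a T7 promoter. The annotation software matched the actin fragment of about 70 bp to the bovine protein, reflecting actin's high conservation; the record gives the species as human. P2A itself is not annotated but is stated in the record and fits the gap between the ACTB fragment and EGFP. The listed insert size of 732 bp is smaller than the full cassette seen in the feature table.

The record does not spell out the use, but the layout and the associated work on Cas9 control with photocleavable guide RNAs suggest a two-colour reporter. In such a design mCherry marks expression, while EGFP output depends on the reading frame being preserved through the ACTB target sequence.
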