Features (pLannotate 1.2.2; 20 found; start..end, strand, type, name):
      1..470     +  LTR            LTR: long terminal repeat from Moloney murine leukemia virus
    594..868     +  misc_feature   MESV Ψ (fragment): packaging signal of murine embryonic stem cell virus
    935..1351    +  CDS            gag (truncated): truncated Moloney murine leukemia virus (MMLV) gag gene lacking the start codon
   1369..1968    +  CDS            PuroR: puromycin N-acetyltransferase; pac from Streptomyces alboniger; confers resistance to puromycin
   2041..2093    -  misc_feature   bom (fragment): basis of mobility region from pBR322
   2248..2627    +  enhancer       CMV enhancer: human cytomegalovirus immediate early enhancer
   2628..2831    +  promoter       CMV promoter: human cytomegalovirus (CMV) immediate early promoter
   2827..2860    +  LTR            5' LTR (truncated) (fragment): truncated 5' long terminal repeat (LTR) from HIV-1
   2876..2894    +  promoter       T7 promoter: promoter for bacteriophage T7 RNA polymerase
   2928..2952    +  protein_bind   attB1: mutant version of attB; recombination site for the Gateway® BP reaction BP Clonase™
   2979..3686    +  CDS            mCherry: mCherry is a basic (constitutively fluorescent) red fluorescent protein published in 2004, derived from Discosoma sp.. It is reported to be a very rapidly-maturing monomer with low acid sensitivity.
   3780..3848    +  CDS            ACTB (fragment): ACTB_BOVIN - Experimental evidence at protein level: Swiss-Prot protein existence level 1. Actin is a highly conserved protein that polymerizes to produce filaments that form cross-linked networks in the cytoplasm of cells. Actin exists in both monomeric (G-actin) and polymeric (F-actin) forms, both forms playing key functions, such as cell motility and contraction. In addition to their role in the cytoplasmic cytoskeleton, G- and F-actin also localize in the nucleus, and regulate gene transcription and motility and repair of damaged DNA. From Bos taurus (Bovine).
   3906..4622    +  CDS            EGFP: EGFP is a basic (constitutively fluorescent) green fluorescent protein published in 1996, derived from Aequorea victoria. It is reported to be a rapidly-maturing weak dimer with moderate acid sensitivity.
   4648..4672    -  protein_bind   attB2: mutant version of attB; recombination site for the Gateway® BP reaction BP Clonase™
   4804..4925    +  LTR            3' LTR (ΔU3) (fragment): self-inactivating 3' long terminal repeat (LTR) from Moloney murine leukemia virus
   4926..5395    +  LTR            LTR: long terminal repeat from Moloney murine leukemia virus
   5461..5513    -  CDS            lacI (fragment): lac repressor; lacI; The lac repressor binds to the lac operator to inhibit transcription in E. coli. This inhibition can be relieved by adding lactose or isopropyl-β-D-thiogalactopyranoside (IPTG).
   5696..6284    -  rep_origin     ori: high-copy-number ColE1/pMB1/pBR322/pUC origin of replication
   6444..7304    -  CDS            AmpR: β-lactamase; bla; confers resistance to ampicillin, carbenicillin, and related antibiotics
   7305..7409    -  promoter       AmpR promoter: bla
>Addgene plasmid #165158 | pLPC-mCh-ACTB-P2A-EGFP | addgene full sequence | sequence record 330059 | Addgene NGS Result
CTGAATATGGGCCAAACAGGATATCTGTGGTAAGCAGTTCCTGCCCCGGCTCAGGGCCAAGAACAGATGG
AACAGCTGAATATGGGCCAAACAGGATATCTGTGGTAAGCAGTTCCTGCCCCGGCTCAGGGCCAAGAACA
GATGGTCCCCAGATGCGGTCCAGCCCTCAGCAGTTTCTAGAGAACCATCAGATGTTTCCAGGGTGCCCCA
AGGACCTGAAATGACCCTGTGCCTTATTTGAACTAACCAATCAGTTCGCTTCTCGCTTCTGTTCGCGCGC
TTCTGCTCCCCGAGCTCAATAAAAGAGCCCACAACCCCTCACTCGGGGCGCCAGTCCTCCGATTGACTGA
GTCGCCCGGGTACCCGTGTATCCAATAAACCCTCTTGCAGTTGCATCCGACTTGTGGTCTCGCTGTTCCT
TGGGAGGGTCTCCTCTGAGTGATTGACTACCCGTCAGCGGGGGTCTTTCATTTGGGGGCTCGTCCGGGAT
CGGGAGACCCCTGCCCAGGGACCACCGACCCACCACCGGGAGGCAAGCTGGCCAGCAACTTATCTGTGTC
TGTCCGATTGTCTAGTGTCTATGACTGATTTTATGCGCCTGCGTCGGTACTAGTTAGCTAACTAGCTCTG
TATCTGGCGGACCCGTGGTGGAACTGACGAGTTCTGAACACCCGGCCGCAACCCTGGGAGACGTCCCAGG
GACTTTGGGGGCCGTTTTTGTGGCCCGACCTGAGGAAGGGAGTCGATGTGGAATCCGACCCCGTCAGGAT
ATGTGGTTCTGGTAGGAGACGAGAACCTAAAACAGTTCCCGCCTCCGTCTGAATTTTTGCTTTCGGTTTG
GAACCGAAGCCGCGCGTCTTGTCTGCTGCAGCGCTGCAGCATCGTTCTGTGTTGTCTCTGTCTGACTGTG
TTTCTGTATTTGTCTGAAAATTAGGGCCAGACTGTTACCACTCCCTTAAGTTTGACCTTAGGTCACTGGA
AAGATGTCGAGCGGATCGCTCACAACCAGTCGGTAGATGTCAAGAAGAGACGTTGGGTTACCTTCTGCTC
TGCAGAATGGCCAACCTTTAACGTCGGATGGCCGCGAGACGGCACCTTTAACCGAGACCTCATCACCCAG
GTTAAGATCAAGGTCTTTTCACCTGGCCCGCATGGACACCCAGACCAGGTCCCCTACATCGTGACCTGGG
AAGCCTTGGCTTTTGACCCCCCTCCCTGGGTCAAGCCCTTTGTACACCCTAAGCCTCCGCCTCCTCTTCC
TCCATCCGCCCCGTCTCTCCCCCTTGAACCTCCTCGTTCGACCCCGCCTCGATCCTCCCTTTATCCAGCC
CTCACTCCTTCTCTAGGCGCCGGCCGGATCAGCTTACCATGACCGAGTACAAGCCCACGGTGCGCCTCGC
CACCCGCGACGACGTCCCCAGGGCCGTACGCACCCTCGCCGCCGCGTTCGCCGACTACCCCGCCACGCGC
CACACCGTCGATCCGGACCGCCACATCGAGCGGGTCACCGAGCTGCAAGAACTCTTCCTCACGCGCGTCG
GGCTCGACATCGGCAAGGTGTGGGTCGCGGACGACGGCGCCGCGGTGGCGGTCTGGACCACGCCGGAGAG
CGTCGAAGCGGGGGCGGTGTTCGCCGAGATCGGCCCGCGCATGGCCGAGTTGAGCGGTTCCCGGCTGGCC
GCGCAGCAACAGATGGAAGGCCTCCTGGCGCCGCACCGGCCCAAGGAGCCCGCGTGGTTCCTGGCCACCG
TCGGCGTCTCGCCCGACCACCAGGGCAAGGGTCTGGGCAGCGCCGTCGTGCTCCCCGGAGTGGAGGCGGC
CGAGCGCGCCGGGGTGCCCGCCTTCCTGGAGACCTCCGCGCCCCGCAACCTCCCCTTCTACGAGCGGCTC
GGCTTCACCGTCACCGCCGACGTCGAGGTGCCCGAAGGACCGCGCACCTGGTGCATGACCCGCAAGCCCG
GTGCCTGACGCCCGCCCCACGACCCGCAGCGCCCGACCGAAAGGAGCGCACGACCCCATGCATCGGATCT
CCCGATCCCCTATGGTGCACTCTCAGTACAATCTGCTCTGATGCCGCATAGTTAAGCCAGTATCTGCTCC
CTGCTTGTGTGTTGGAGGTCGCTGAGTAGTGCGCGAGCAAAATTTAAGCTACAACAAGGCAAGGCTTGAC
CGACAATTGCATGAAGAATCTGCTTAGGGTTAGGCGTTTTGCGCTGCTTCGCGATGTACGGGCCAGATAT
ACGCGTTGACATTGATTATTGACTAGTTATTAATAGTAATCAATTACGGGGTCATTAGTTCATAGCCCAT
ATATGGAGTTCCGCGTTACATAACTTACGGTAAATGGCCCGCCTGGCTGACCGCCCAACGACCCCCGCCC
ATTGACGTCAATAATGACGTATGTTCCCATAGTAACGCCAATAGGGACTTTCCATTGACGTCAATGGGTG
GAGTATTTACGGTAAACTGCCCACTTGGCAGTACATCAAGTGTATCATATGCCAAGTACGCCCCCTATTG
ACGTCAATGACGGTAAATGGCCCGCCTGGCATTATGCCCAGTACATGACCTTATGGGACTTTCCTACTTG
GCAGTACATCTACGTATTAGTCATCGCTATTACCATGGTGATGCGGTTTTGGCAGTACATCAATGGGCGT
GGATAGCGGTTTGACTCACGGGGATTTCCAAGTCTCCACCCCATTGACGTCAATGGGAGTTTGTTTTGGC
ACCAAAATCAACGGGACTTTCCAAAATGTCGTAACAACTCCGCCCCATTGACGCAAATGGGCGGTAGGCG
TGTACGGTGGGAGGTCTATATAAGCAGAGCTCTCTGGCTAACTAGAGAACCCACTGCTTACTGGCTTATC
GAAATTAATACGACTCACTATAGGGAGACCCAAGCTTGGTACCGAGCTCGGATCATCACAAGTTTGTACA
AAAAAGCAGGCTCCGCGGCCGCCCCCTTCACCGCCACCATGGTGAGCAAGGGCGAGGAGGATAACATGGC
CATCATCAAGGAGTTCATGCGCTTCAAGGTGCACATGGAGGGCTCCGTGAACGGCCACGAGTTCGAGATC
GAGGGCGAGGGCGAGGGCCGCCCCTACGAGGGCACCCAGACCGCCAAGCTGAAGGTGACCAAGGGTGGCC
CCCTGCCCTTCGCCTGGGACATCCTGTCCCCTCAGTTCATGTACGGCTCCAAGGCCTACGTGAAGCACCC
CGCCGACATCCCCGACTACTTGAAGCTGTCCTTCCCCGAGGGCTTCAAGTGGGAGCGCGTGATGAACTTC
GAGGACGGCGGCGTGGTGACCGTGACCCAGGACTCCTCCCTGCAGGACGGCGAGTTCATCTACAAGGTGA
AGCTGCGCGGCACCAACTTCCCCTCCGACGGCCCCGTAATGCAGAAGAAGACCATGGGCTGGGAGGCCTC
CTCCGAGCGGATGTACCCCGAGGACGGCGCCCTGAAGGGCGAGATCAAGCAGAGGCTGAAGCTGAAGGAC
GGCGGCCACTACGACGCTGAGGTCAAGACCACCTACAAGGCCAAGAAGCCCGTGCAGCTGCCCGGCGCCT
ACAACGTCAACATCAAGTTGGACATCACCTCCCACAACGAGGACTACACCATCGTGGAACAGTACGAACG
CGCCGAGGGCCGCCACTCCACCGGCGGCATGGACGAGCTGTACAAGGGATCCGGCGGCCTAAGGACTCGG
CGCGCCGGAAGTGGCCAGGGCGGGGGCGACTTCGGCTCACAGCGCGCCCGGCTATTCTCGCAGCTCACCA
TGGATGATGATATCGCCGCGCTCGTCGTCGACAACGGCTCCGGCATGTGCAAGGCCGGCTTCAGCGGAGC
TACTAACTTCAGCCTGCTGAAGCAGGCTGGAGACGTGGAGGAGAACCCTGGACCTATGGTGAGCAAGGGC
GAGGAGCTGTTCACCGGGGTGGTGCCCATCCTGGTCGAGCTGGACGGCGACGTAAACGGCCACAAGTTCA
GCGTGTCCGGCGAGGGCGAGGGCGATGCCACCTACGGCAAGCTGACCCTGAAGTTCATCTGCACCACCGG
CAAGCTGCCCGTGCCCTGGCCCACCCTCGTGACCACCCTGACCTATGGAGTGCAGTGCTTCAGCCGCTAC
CCCGACCACATGAAGCAGCACGACTTCTTCAAGTCCGCCATGCCCGAAGGCTACGTCCAGGAGCGCACCA
TCTTCTTCAAGGACGACGGCAACTACAAGACCCGCGCCGAGGTGAAGTTCGAGGGCGACACCCTGGTGAA
CCGCATCGAGCTGAAGGGCATCGACTTCAAGGAGGACGGCAACATCCTGGGGCACAAGCTGGAGTACAAC
TACAACAGCCACAACGTCTATATCATGGCCGACAAGCAGAAGAACGGCATCAAGGTGAACTTCAAGATCC
GCCACAACATCGAGGACGGCAGCGTGCAGCTCGCCGACCACTACCAGCAGAACACCCCCATCGGCGACGG
CCCCGTGCTGCTGCCCGACAACCACTACCTGAGCACCCAGTCCGCCCTGAGCAAAGACCCCAACGAGAAG
CGCGATCACATGGTCCTGCTGGAGTTCGTGACCGCCGCCGGGATCACTCTCGGCATGGACGAGCTGTACA
AGTGAGGATCCAAGGGTGGGCGCGCCGACCCAGCTTTCTTGTACAAAGTGGTGATGATCCACTAGTAACG
GCCGCCAGTGTGCTGGAATTCTGCAGATATCCATCACACTGGCGGCCGCTCGAGCATGCATCTAGAGGGC
CGATAAAATAAAAGATTTTATTTAGTCTCCAGAAAAAGGGGGGAATGAAAGACCCCACCTGTAGGTTTGG
CAAGCTAGCTTAAGTAACGCCATTTTGCAAGGCATGGAAAAATACATAACTGAGAATAGAGAAGTTCAGA
TCAAGGTCAGGAACAGATGGAACAGCTGAATATGGGCCAAACAGGATATCTGTGGTAAGCAGTTCCTGCC
CCGGCTCAGGGCCAAGAACAGATGGAACAGCTGAATATGGGCCAAACAGGATATCTGTGGTAAGCAGTTC
CTGCCCCGGCTCAGGGCCAAGAACAGATGGTCCCCAGATGCGGTCCAGCCCTCAGCAGTTTCTAGAGAAC
CATCAGATGTTTCCAGGGTGCCCCAAGGACCTGAAATGACCCTGTGCCTTATTTGAACTAACCAATCAGT
TCGCTTCTCGCTTCTGTTCGCGCGCTTCTGCTCCCCGAGCTCAATAAAAGAGCCCACAACCCCTCACTCG
GGGCGCCAGTCCTCCGATTGACTGAGTCGCCCGGGTACCCGTGTATCCAATAAACCCTCTTGCAGTTGCA
TCCGACTTGTGGTCTCGCTGTTCCTTGGGAGGGTCTCCTCTGAGTGATTGACTACCCGTCAGCGGGGGTC
TTTCACATGCAGCATGTATCAAAATTAATTTGGTTTTTTTTCTTAAGTATTTACATTAAATGGCCATAGT
TGCATTAATGAATCGGCCAACGCGCGGGGAGAGGCGGTTTGCGTATTGGGCGCTCTTCCGCTTCCTCGCT
CACTGACTCGCTGCGCTCGGTCGTTCGGCTGCGGCGAGCGGTATCAGCTCACTCAAAGGCGGTAATACGG
TTATCCACAGAATCAGGGGATAACGCAGGAAAGAACATGTGAGCAAAAGGCCAGCAAAAGGCCAGGAACC
GTAAAAAGGCCGCGTTGCTGGCGTTTTTCCATAGGCTCCGCCCCCCTGACGAGCATCACAAAAATCGACG
CTCAAGTCAGAGGTGGCGAAACCCGACAGGACTATAAAGATACCAGGCGTTTCCCCCTGGAAGCTCCCTC
GTGCGCTCTCCTGTTCCGACCCTGCCGCTTACCGGATACCTGTCCGCCTTTCTCCCTTCGGGAAGCGTGG
CGCTTTCTCATAGCTCACGCTGTAGGTATCTCAGTTCGGTGTAGGTCGTTCGCTCCAAGCTGGGCTGTGT
GCACGAACCCCCCGTTCAGCCCGACCGCTGCGCCTTATCCGGTAACTATCGTCTTGAGTCCAACCCGGTA
AGACACGACTTATCGCCACTGGCAGCAGCCACTGGTAACAGGATTAGCAGAGCGAGGTATGTAGGCGGTG
CTACAGAGTTCTTGAAGTGGTGGCCTAACTACGGCTACACTAGAAGAACAGTATTTGGTATCTGCGCTCT
GCTGAAGCCAGTTACCTTCGGAAAAAGAGTTGGTAGCTCTTGATCCGGCAAACAAACCACCGCTGGTAGC
GGTGGTTTTTTTGTTTGCAAGCAGCAGATTACGCGCAGAAAAAAAGGATCTCAAGAAGATCCTTTGATCT
TTTCTACGGGGTCTGACGCTCAGTGGAACGAAAACTCACGTTAAGGGATTTTGGTCATGAGATTATCAAA
AAGGATCTTCACCTAGATCCTTTTGCGGCCGCAAATCAATCTAAAGTATATATGAGTAAACTTGGTCTGA
CAGTTACCAATGCTTAATCAGTGAGGCACCTATCTCAGCGATCTGTCTATTTCGTTCATCCATAGTTGCC
TGACTCCCCGTCGTGTAGATAACTACGATACGGGAGGGCTTACCATCTGGCCCCAGTGCTGCAATGATAC
CGCGAGACCCACGCTCACCGGCTCCAGATTTATCAGCAATAAACCAGCCAGCCGGAAGGGCCGAGCGCAG
AAGTGGTCCTGCAACTTTATCCGCCTCCATCCAGTCTATTAATTGTTGCCGGGAAGCTAGAGTAAGTAGT
TCGCCAGTTAATAGTTTGCGCAACGTTGTTGCCATTGCTACAGGCATCGTGGTGTCACGCTCGTCGTTTG
GTATGGCTTCATTCAGCTCCGGTTCCCAACGATCAAGGCGAGTTACATGATCCCCCATGTTGTGCAAAAA
AGCGGTTAGCTCCTTCGGTCCTCCGATCGTTGTCAGAAGTAAGTTGGCCGCAGTGTTATCACTCATGGTT
ATGGCAGCACTGCATAATTCTCTTACTGTCATGCCATCCGTAAGATGCTTTTCTGTGACTGGTGAGTACT
CAACCAAGTCATTCTGAGAATAGTGTATGCGGCGACCGAGTTGCTCTTGCCCGGCGTCAATACGGGATAA
TACCGCGCCACATAGCAGAACTTTAAAAGTGCTCATCATTGGAAAACGTTCTTCGGGGCGAAAACTCTCA
AGGATCTTACCGCTGTTGAGATCCAGTTCGATGTAACCCACTCGTGCACCCAACTGATCTTCAGCATCTT
TTACTTTCACCAGCGTTTCTGGGTGAGCAAAAACAGGAAGGCAAAATGCCGCAAAAAAGGGAATAAGGGC
GACACGGAAATGTTGAATACTCATACTCTTCCTTTTTCAATATTATTGAAGCATTTATCAGGGTTATTGT
CTCATGAGCGGATACATATTTGAATGTATTTAGAAAAATAAACAAATAGGGGTTCCGCGCACATTTCCCC
GAAAAGTGCCACCTGCAGC
